>Addgene plasmid #142582 | TFORF0275 | addgene full sequence | sequence record 385952 | Addgene NGS Result
GGCTCCGGTGCCCGTCAGTGGGCAGAGCGCACATCGCCCACAGTCCCCGAGAAGTTGGGGGGAGGGGTCG
GCAATTGAACCGGTGCCTAGAGAAGGTGGCGCGGGGTAAACTGGGAAAGTGATGTCGTGTACTGGCTCCG
CCTTTTTCCCGAGGGTGGGGGAGAACCGTATATAAGTGCAGTAGTCGCCGTGAACGTTCTTTTTCGCAAC
GGGTTTGCCGCCAGAACACAGGTAAGTGCCGTGTGTGGTTCCCGCGGGCCTGGCCTCTTTACGGGTTATG
GCCCTTGCGTGCCTTGAATTACTTCCACCTGGCTGCAGTACGTGATTCTTGATCCCGAGCTTCGGGTTGG
AAGTGGGTGGGAGAGTTCGAGGCCTTGCGCTTAAGGAGCCCCTTCGCCTCGTGCTTGAGTTGAGGCCTGG
CCTGGGCGCTGGGGCCGCCGCGTGCGAATCTGGTGGCACCTTCGCGCCTGTCTCGCTGCTTTCGATAAGT
CTCTAGCCATTTAAAATTTTTGATGACCTGCTGCGACGCTTTTTTTCTGGCAAGATAGTCTTGTAAATGC
GGGCCAAGATCTGCACACTGGTATTTCGGTTTTTGGGGCCGCGGGCGGCGACGGGGCCCGTGCGTCCCAG
CGCACATGTTCGGCGAGGCGGGGCCTGCGAGCGCGGCCACCGAGAATCGGACGGGGGTAGTCTCAAGCTG
GCCGGCCTGCTCTGGTGCCTGGCCTCGCGCCGCCGTGTATCGCCCCGCCCTGGGCGGCAAGGCTGGCCCG
GTCGGCACCAGTTGCGTGAGCGGAAAGATGGCCGCTTCCCGGCCCTGCTGCAGGGAGCTCAAAATGGAGG
ACGCGGCGCTCGGGAGAGCGGGCGGGTGAGTCACCCACACAAAGGAAAAGGGCCTTTCCGTCCTCAGCCG
TCGCTTCATGTGACTCCACGGAGTACCGGGCGCCGTCCAGGCACCTCGATTAGTTCTCGAGCTTTTGGAG
TACGTCGTCTTTAGGTTGGGGGGAGGGGTTTTATGCGATGGAGTTTCCCCACACTGAGTGGGTGGAGACT
GAAGTTAGGCCAGCTTGGCACTTGATGTAATTCTCCTTGGAATTTGCCCTTTTTGAGTTTGGATCTTGGT
TCATTCTCAAGCCTCAGACAGTGGTTCAAAGTTTTTTTCTTCCATTTCAGGTGTCGTGAGGCTAGCACCG
CCACCATGAACCAGCCGCAGAGGATGGCGCCTGTGGGCACAGACAAGGAGCTCAGTGACCTCCTGGACTT
CAGCATGATGTTCCCGCTGCCTGTCACCAACGGGAAGGGCCGGCCCGCCTCCCTGGCCGGGGCGCAGTTC
GGAGGTTCAGGTCTTGAGGACCGGCCCAGCTCAGGCTCCTGGGGCAGCGGCGACCAGAGCAGCTCCTCCT
TTGACCCCAGCCGGACCTTCAGCGAGGGCACCCACTTCACTGAGTCGCACAGCAGCCTCTCTTCATCCAC
ATTCCTGGGACCGGGACTCGGAGGCAAGAGCGGTGAGCGGGGCGCCTATGCCTCCTTCGGGAGAGACGCA
GGCGTGGGCGGCCTGACTCAGGCTGGCTTCCTGTCAGGCGAGCTGGCCCTCAACAGCCCCGGGCCCCTGT
CCCCTTCGGGCATGAAGGGGACCTCCCAGTACTACCCCTCCTACTCCGGCAGCTCCCGGCGGAGAGCGGC
AGACGGCAGCCTAGACACGCAGCCCAAGAAGGTCCGGAAGGTCCCGCCGGGTCTTCCATCCTCGGTGTAC
CCACCCAGCTCAGGTGAGGACTACGGCAGGGATGCCACCGCCTACCCGTCCGCCAAGACCCCCAGCAGCA
CCTATCCCGCCCCCTTCTACGTGGCAGATGGCAGCCTGCACCCCTCAGCCGAGCTCTGGAGTCCCCCGGG
CCAGGCGGGCTTCGGGCCCATGCTGGGTGGGGGCTCATCCCCGCTGCCCCTCCCGCCCGGTAGCGGCCCG
GTGGGCAGCAGTGGAAGCAGCAGCACGTTTGGTGGCCTGCACCAGCACGAGCGTATGGGCTACCAGCTGC
ATGGAGCAGAGGTGAACGGTGGGCTCCCATCTGCATCCTCCTTCTCCTCAGCCCCCGGAGCCACGTACGG
CGGCGTCTCCAGCCACACGCCGCCTGTCAGCGGGGCCGACAGCCTCCTGGGCTCCCGAGGGACCACAGCT
GGCAGCTCCGGGGATGCCCTCGGCAAAGCACTGGCCTCGATCTACTCCCCGGATCACTCAAGCAATAACT
TCTCGTCCAGCCCTTCTACCCCCGTGGGCTCCCCCCAGGGCCTGGCAGGAACGTCACAGTGGCCTCGAGC
AGGAGCCCCCGGTGCCTTATCGCCCAGCTACGACGGGGGTCTCCACGGCCTGCAGAGTAAGATAGAAGAC
CACCTGGACGAGGCCATCCACGTGCTCCGCAGCCACGCCGTGGGCACAGCCGGCGACATGCACACGCTGC
TGCCTGGCCACGGGGCGCTGGCCTCAGGTTTCACCGGCCCCATGTCACTGGGCGGGCGGCACGCAGGCCT
GGTTGGAGGCAGCCACCCCGAGGACGGCCTCGCAGGCAGCACCAGCCTCATGCACAACCACGCGGCCCTC
CCCAGCCAGCCAGGCACCCTCCCTGACCTGTCTCGGCCTCCCGACTCCTACAGTGGGCTAGGGCGAGCAG
GTGCCACGGCGGCCGCCAGCGAGATCAAGCGGGAGGAGAAGGAGGACGAGGAGAACACGTCAGCGGCTGA
CCACTCGGAGGAGGAGAAGAAGGAGCTGAAGGCCCCCCGGGCCCGGACCAGCCCAGACGAGGACGAGGAC
GACCTTCTCCCCCCAGAGCAGAAGGCCGAGCGGGAGAAGGAGCGCCGGGTGGCCAATAACGCCCGGGAGC
GGCTGCGGGTCCGTGACATCAACGAGGCCTTTAAGGAGCTGGGGCGCATGTGCCAACTGCACCTCAACAG
CGAGAAGCCCCAGACCAAACTGCTCATCCTGCACCAGGCTGTCTCGGTCATCCTGAACTTGGAGCAGCAA
GTGCGAGAGCGGAACCTGAATCCCAAAGCAGCCTGTTTGAAACGGCGAGAAGAGGAAAAGGTGTCAGGTG
TGGTTGGAGACCCCCAGATGGTGCTTTCAGCTCCCCACCCAGGCCTGAGCGAAGCCCACAACCCCGCCGG
GCACATGTAGTAATGAACTAGTCCGTAACTTGAAAGTATTTCGATTTCTTGGCTTTATATATCTTGTGGA
AAGGACGATTTCTCGGAGAGGCGGCCGAGCCAACGCGTTAAGTCGACAATCAACCTCTGGATTACAAAAT
TTGTGAAAGATTGACTGGTATTCTTAACTATGTTGCTCCTTTTACGCTATGTGGATACGCTGCTTTAATG
CCTTTGTATCATGCTATTGCTTCCCGTATGGCTTTCATTTTCTCCTCCTTGTATAAATCCTGGTTGCTGT
CTCTTTATGAGGAGTTGTGGCCCGTTGTCAGGCAACGTGGCGTGGTGTGCACTGTGTTTGCTGACGCAAC
CCCCACTGGTTGGGGCATTGCCACCACCTGTCAGCTCCTTTCCGGGACTTTCGCTTTCCCCCTCCCTATT
GCCACGGCGGAACTCATCGCCGCCTGCCTTGCCCGCTGCTGGACAGGGGCTCGGCTGTTGGGCACTGACA
ATTCCGTGGTGTTGTCGGGGAAATCATCGTCCTTTCCTTGGCTGCTCGCCTGTGTTGCCACCTGGATTCT
GCGCGGGACGTCCTTCTGCTACGTCCCTTCGGCCCTCAATCCAGCGGACCTTCCTTCCCGCGGCCTGCTG
CCGGCTCTGCGGCCTCTTCCGCGTCTTCGCCTTCGCCCTCAGACGAGTCGGATCTCCCTTTGGGCCGCCT
CCCCGCGTCGACTTTAAGACCAATGACTTACAAGGCAGCTGTAGATCTTAGCCACTTTTTAAAAGAAAAG
GGGGGACTGGAAGGGCTAATTCACTCCCAACGAAGACAAGATCTGCTTTTTGCTTGTACTGGGTCTCTCT
GGTTAGACCAGATCTGAGCCTGGGAGCTCTCTGGCTAACTAGGGAACCCACTGCTTAAGCCTCAATAAAG
CTTGCCTTGAGTGCTTCAAGTAGTGTGTGCCCGTCTGTTGTGTGACTCTGGTAACTAGAGATCCCTCAGA
CCCTTTTAGTCAGTGTGGAAAATCTCTAGCAGTACGTATAGTAGTTCATGTCATCTTATTATTCAGTATT
TATAACTTGCAAAGAAATGAATATCAGAGAGTGAGAGGAACTTGTTTATTGCAGCTTATAATGGTTACAA
ATAAAGCAATAGCATCACAAATTTCACAAATAAAGCATTTTTTTCACTGCATTCTAGTTGTGGTTTGTCC
AAACTCATCAATGTATCTTATCATGTCTGGCTCTAGCTATCCCGCCCCTAACTCCGCCCATCCCGCCCCT
AACTCCGCCCAGTTCCGCCCATTCTCCGCCCCATGGCTGACTAATTTTTTTTATTTATGCAGAGGCCGAG
GCCGCCTCGGCCTCTGAGCTATTCCAGAAGTAGTGAGGAGGCTTTTTTGGAGGCCTAGGGACGTACCCAA
TTCGCCCTATAGTGAGTCGTATTACGCGCGCTCACTGGCCGTCGTTTTACAACGTCGTGACTGGGAAAAC
CCTGGCGTTACCCAACTTAATCGCCTTGCAGCACATCCCCCTTTCGCCAGCTGGCGTAATAGCGAAGAGG
CCCGCACCGATCGCCCTTCCCAACAGTTGCGCAGCCTGAATGGCGAATGGG
[124 nt withheld, positions 4742-4865]
C
[91 nt withheld, positions 4867-4957]
A
[49 nt withheld, positions 4959-5007]
CCTTTGACGTTGGAGTCCACGTTCTTT
[37 nt withheld, positions 5035-5071]
ACCCTATCTCGGTCTATTCTTTTGATTTATAAGGGATTTTGCCGATTTCGGCCTATTGGTTAAAAAATGA
GCTGATTTAACAAAAATTTAACGCGAATTTTAACAAAATATTAACGCTTACAATTTAGGTGGCACTTTTC
GGGGAAATGTGCGCGGAACCCCTATTTGTTTATTTTTCTAAATACATTCAAATATGTATCCGCTCATGAG
ACAATAACCCTGATAAATGCTTCAATAATATTGAAAAAGGAAGAGTATGAGTATTCAACATTTCCGTGTC
GCCCTTATTCCCTTTTTTGCGGCATTTTGCCTTCCTGTTTTTGCTCACCCAGAAACGCTGGTGAAAGTAA
AAGATGCTGAAGATCAGTTGGGTGCACGAGTGGGTTACATCGAACTGGATCTCAACAGCGGTAAGATCCT
TGAGAGTTTTCGCCCCGAAGAACGTTTTCCAATGATGAGCACTTTTAAAGTTCTGCTATGTGGCGCGGTA
TTATCCCGTATTGACGCCGGGCAAGAGCAACTCGGTCGCCGCATACACTATTCTCAGAATGACTTGGTTG
AGTACTCACCAGTCACAGAAAAGCATCTTACGGATGGCATGACAGTAAGAGAATTATGCAGTGCTGCCAT
AACCATGAGTGATAACACTGCGGCCAACTTACTTCTGACAACGATCGGAGGACCGAAGGAGCTAACCGCT
TTTTTGCACAACATGGGGGATCATGTAACTCGCCTTGATCGTTGGGAACCGGAGCTGAATGAAGCCATAC
CAAACGACGAGCGTGACACCACGATGCCTGTAGCAATGGCAACAACGTTGCGCAAACTATTAACTGGCGA
ACTACTTACTCTAGCTTCCCGGCAACAATTAATAGACTGGATGGAGGCGGATAAAGTTGCAGGACCACTT
CTGCGCTCGGCCCTTCCGGCTGGCTGGTTTATTGCTGATAAATCTGGAGCCGGTGAGCGTGGGTCTCGCG
GTATCATTGCAGCACTGGGGCCAGATGGTAAGCCCTCCCGTATCGTAGTTATCTACACGACGGGGAGTCA
GGCAACTATGGATGAACGAAATAGACAGATCGCTGAGATAGGTGCCTCACTGATTAAGCATTGGTAACTG
TCAGACCAAGTTTACTCATATATACTTTAGATTGATTTAAAACTTCATTTTTAATTTAAAAGGATCTAGG
TGAAGATCCTTTTTGATAATCTCATGACCAAAATCCCTTAACGTGAGTTTTCGTTCCACTGAGCGTCAGA
CCCCGTAGAAAAGATCAAAGGATCTTCTTGAGATCCTTTTTTTCTGCGCGTAATCTGCTGCTTGCAAACA
AAAAAACCACCGCTACCAGCGGTGGTTTGTTTGCCGGATCAAGAGCTACCAACTCTTTTTCCGAAGGTAA
CTGGCTTCAGCAGAGCGCAGATACCAAATACTGTTCTTCTAGTGTAGCCGTAGTTAGGCCACCACTTCAA
GAACTCTGTAGCACCGCCTACATACCTCGCTCTGCTAATCCTGTTACCAGTGGCTGCTGCCAGTGGCGAT
AAGTCGTGTCTTACCGGGTTGGACTCAAGACGATAGTTACCGGATAAGGCGCAGCGGTCGGGCTGAACGG
GGGGTTCGTGCACACAGCCCAGCTTGGAGCGAACGACCTACACCGAACTGAGATACCTACAGCGTGAGCT
ATGAGAAAGCGCCACGCTTCCCGAAGGGAGAAAGGCGGACAGGTATCCGGTAAGCGGCAGGGTCGGAACA
GGAGAGCGCACGAGGGAGCTTCCAGGGGGAAACGCCTGGTATCTTTATAGTCCTGTCGGGTTTCGCCACC
TCTGACTTGAGCGTCGATTTTTGTGATGCTCGTCAGGGGGGCGGAGCCTATGGAAAAACGCCAGCAACGC
GGCCTTTTTACGGTTCCTGGCCTTTTGCTGGCCTTTTGCTCACATGTTCTTTCCTGCGTTATCCCCTGAT
TCTGTGGATAACCGTATTACCGCCTTTGAGTGAGCTGATACCGCTCGCCGCAGCCGAACGACCGAGCGCA
GCGAGTCAGTGAGCGAGGAAGCGGAAGAGCGCCCAATACGCAAACCGCCTCTCCCCGCGCGTTGGCCGAT
TCATTAATGCAGCTGGCACGACAGGTTTCCCGACTGGAAAGCGGGCAGTGAGCGCAACGCAATTAATGTG
AGTTAGCTCACTCATTAGGCACCCCAGGCTTTACACTTTATGCTTCCGGCTCGTATGTTGTGTGGAATTG
TGAGCGGATAACAATTTCACACAGGAAACAGCTATGACCATGATTACGCCAAGCGCGCAATTAACCCTCA
CTAAAGGGAACAAAAGCTGGAGCTGCAAGCTTAATGTAGTCTTATGCAATACTCTTGTAGTCTTGCAACA
TGGTAACGATGAGTTAGCAACATGCCTTACAAGGAGAGAAAAAGCACCGTGCATGCCGATTGGTGGAAGT
AAGGTGGTACGATCGTGCCTTATTAGGAAGGCAACAGACGGGTCTGACATGGATTGGACGAACCACTGAA
TTGCCGCATTGCAGAGATATTGTATTTAAGTGCCTAGCTCGATACATAAACGGGTCTCTCTGGTTAGACC
AGATCTGAGCCTGGGAGCTCTCTGGCTAACTAGGGAACCCACTGCTTAAGCCTCAATAAAGCTTGCCTTG
AGTGCTTCAAGTAGTGTGTGCCCGTCTGTTGTGTGACTCTGGTAACTAGAGATCCCTCAGACCCTTTTAG
TCAGTGTGGAAAATCTCTAGCAGTGGCGCCCGAACAGGGACTTGAAAGCGAAAGGGAAACCAGAGGAGCT
CTCTCGACGCAGGACTCGGCTTGCTGAAGCGCGCACGGCAAGAGGCGAGGGGCGGCGACTGGTGAGTACG
CCAAAAATTTTGACTAGCGGAGGCTAGAAGGAGAGAGATGGGTGCGAGAGCGTCAGTATTAAGCGGGGGA
GAATTAGATCGCGATGGGAAAAAATTCGGTTAAGGCCAGGGGGAAAGAAAAAATATAAATTAAAACATAT
AGTATGGGCAAGCAGGGAGCTAGAACGATTCGCAGTTAATCCTGGCCTGTTAGAAACATCAGAAGGCTGT
AGACAAATACTGGGACAGCTACAACCATCCCTTCAGACAGGATCAGAAGAACTTAGATCATTATATAATA
CAGTAGCAACCCTCTATTGTGTGCATCAAAGGATAGAGATAAAAGACACCAAGGAAGCTTTAGACAAGAT
AGAGGAAGAGCAAAACAAAAGTAAGACCACCGCACAGCAAGCGGCCGCTGATCTTCAGACCTGGAGGAGG
AGATATGAGGGACAATTGGAGAAGTGAATTATATAAATATAAAGTAGTAAAAATTGAACCATTAGGAGTA
GCACCCACCAAGGCAAAGAGAAGAGTGGTGCAGAGAGAAAAAAGAGCAGTGGGAATAGGAGCTTTGTTCC
TTGGGTTCTTGGGAGCAGCAGGAAGCACTATGGGCGCAGCGTCAATGACGCTGACGGTACAGGCCAGACA
ATTATTGTCTGGTATAGTGCAGCAGCAGAACAATTTGCTGAGGGCTATTGAGGCGCAACAGCATCTGTTG
CAACTCACAGTCTGGGGCATCAAGCAGCTCCAGGCAAGAATCCTGGCTGTGGAAAGATACCTAAAGGATC
AACAGCTCCTGGGGATTTGGGGTTGCTCTGGAAAACTCATTTGCACCACTGCTGTGCCTTGGAATGCTAG
TTGGAGTAATAAATCTCTGGAACAGATTTGGAATCACACGACCTGGATGGAGTGGGACAGAGAAATTAAC
AATTACACAAGCTTAATACACTCCTTAATTGAAGAATCGCAAAACCAGCAAGAAAAGAATGAACAAGAAT
TATTGGAATTAGATAAATGGGCAAGTTTGTGGAATTGGTTTAACATAACAAATTGGCTGTGGTATATAAA
ATTATTCATAATGATAGTAGGAGGCTTGGTAGGTTTAAGAATAGTTTTTGCTGTACTTTCTATAGTGAAT
AGAGTTAGGCAGGGATATTCACCATTATCGTTTCAGACCCACCTCCCAACCCCGAGGGGACCCATGCATT
GCATCTCAATTAGTCAGCAACCAGGTGTGGAAAGTCCCCAGGCTCCCCAGCAGGCAGAAGTATGCAAAGC
ATGCGTCTCAATTAGTCAGCAACCATAGTCCCGCCCCTAACTCCGCCCATCCCGCCCCTAACTCCGCCCA
GTTCCGCCCATTCTCCGCCCCATGGCTGACTAATTTTTTTTATTTATGCAGAGGCCGAGGCCGCCTCGGC
CTCTGAGCTATTCCAGAAGTAGTGAGGAGGCTTTTTTGGAGGCCTAGGCTTTTGCAAAAAGCTTTCTAGA
GGTACCACCGGAGCTTACCATGACCGAGTACAAGCCCACGGTGCGCCTCGCCACCCGCGACGACGTCCCC
AGGGCCGTACGCACCCTCGCCGCCGCGTTCGCCGACTACCCCGCCACGCGCCACACCGTCGATCCGGACC
GCCACATCGAGCGGGTCACCGAGCTGCAAGAACTCTTCCTCACGCGCGTCGGGCTCGACATCGGCAAGGT
GTGGGTCGCGGACGACGGCGCCGCCGTGGCGGTCTGGACCACGCCGGAGAGCGTCGAAGCGGGGGCGGTG
TTCGCCGAGATCGGCCCGCGCATGGCCGAGTTGAGCGGTTCCCGGCTGGCCGCGCAGCAACAGATGGAAG
GCCTCCTGGCGCCGCACCGGCCCAAGGAGCCCGCGTGGTTCCTGGCCACCGTCGGCGTCTCGCCCGACCA
CCAGGGCAAGGGTCTGGGCAGCGCCGTCGTGCTCCCCGGAGTGGAGGCGGCCGAGCGCGCCGGGGTGCCC
GCCTTCCTGGAGACCTCCGCGCCCCGCAACCTCCCCTTCTACGAGCGGCTCGGCTTCACCGTCACCGCCG
ACGTCGAGGTGCCCGAAGGACCGCGCACCTGGTGCATGACCCGCAAGCCCGGTGCCAGTTAACGAATTCT
AGATCTTGAGACAAATGGCAGTATTCATCCACAATTTTAAAAGAAAAGGGGGGATTGGGGGGTACAGTGC
AGGGGAAAGAATAGTAGACATAATAGCAACAGACATACAAACTAAAGAATTACAAAAACAAATTACAAAA
ATTCAAAATTTTCGGGTTTATTACAGGGACAGCAGAGATCCACTTTGGCGCCGGCTCGAGGCCTGCAGGT
GCAAAGATGGATAAAGTTTTAAACAGAGAGGAATCTTTGCAGCTAATGGACCTTCTAGGTCTTGAAAGGA
GTGGGAATT
Features (pLannotate 1.2.2; 31 found; start..end, strand, type, name):
      1..1179    +  promoter       EF-1α promoter: strong constitutive promoter for human elongation factor EF-1α
   1196..3157    +  CDS            TCF3: TFE2_HUMAN - Also known as BHLHB21, E2A, ITF1. Experimental evidence at protein level: Swiss-Prot protein existence level 1. Transcriptional regulator involved in the initiation of neuronal differentiation and mesenchymal to epithelial transition. Heterodimers between TCF3 and tissue-specific basic helix-loop-helix (bHLH) proteins play major roles in determining tissue-specific cell fate during embryogenesis, like muscle or early B-cell differentiation. Together with TCF15, required for the mesenchymal to epithelial transition. Dimers bind DNA on E-box motifs: 5'-CANNTG-3' (By similarity). Bin
   3173..3226    +  promoter       U6 promoter (fragment): RNA polymerase III promoter for human U6 snRNA
   3268..3856    +  misc_feature   WPRE: woodchuck hepatitis virus posttranscriptional regulatory element
   3907..3926    +  misc_feature   cPPT/CTS (fragment): central polypurine tract and central termination sequence of HIV-1
   3928..4161    +  LTR            3' LTR (ΔU3): self-inactivating 3' long terminal repeat (LTR) from HIV-1
   4239..4360    +  polyA_signal   SV40 poly(A) signal: SV40 polyadenylation signal
   4400..4535    +  rep_origin     SV40 ori: SV40 origin of replication
   4556..4574    -  promoter       T7 promoter: promoter for bacteriophage T7 RNA polymerase
   4582..4737    +  CDS            lacZα (fragment): LacZα fragment of β-galactosidase; lacZ fragment
   4742..5170    +  rep_origin     f1 ori (sequence partly withheld): f1 bacteriophage origin of replication; arrow indicates direction of (+) strand synthesis
   5223..5327    +  promoter       AmpR promoter: bla
   5328..6188    +  CDS            AmpR: β-lactamase; bla; confers resistance to ampicillin, carbenicillin, and related antibiotics
   6359..6947    +  rep_origin     ori: high-copy-number ColE1/pMB1/pBR322/pUC origin of replication
   7130..7222    +  CDS            lacI (fragment): lac repressor; lacI; The lac repressor binds to the lac operator to inhibit transcription in E. coli. This inhibition can be relieved by adding lactose or isopropyl-β-D-thiogalactopyranoside (IPTG).
   7235..7256    +  protein_bind   CAP binding site: CAP binding activates transcription in the presence of cAMP. E. coli catabolite activator protein
   7271..7301    +  promoter       lac promoter: promoter for the E. coli lac operon
   7309..7325    +  protein_bind   lac operator: The lac repressor binds to the lac operator to inhibit transcription in E. coli. This inhibition can be relieved by adding lactose or isopropyl-β-D-thiogalactopyranoside (IPTG). lac repressor encoded by lacI
   7370..7388    +  promoter       T3 promoter: promoter for bacteriophage T3 RNA polymerase
   7416..7642    +  promoter       RSV promoter: Rous sarcoma virus enhancer/promoter
   7643..7823    +  LTR            5' LTR (truncated): truncated 5' long terminal repeat (LTR) from HIV-1
   7870..7995    +  misc_feature   HIV-1 Ψ: packaging signal of human immunodeficiency virus type 1
   7979..8342    +  CDS            HIV-1 gag (fragment): gag protein from human immunodeficiency virus 1; gag
   8488..8721    +  misc_feature   RRE: The Rev response element (RRE) of HIV-1 allows for Rev-dependent mRNA export from the nucleus to the cytoplasm.
   9098..9124    +  CDS            Rev (fragment): human immunodeficiency virus 1 (HIV-1) Rev protein; rev; enhances nuclear export of unspliced and incompletely spliced viral mRNAs
   9131..9154    +  promoter       SV40 promoter (fragment): SV40 early promoter
   9155..9226    +  promoter       SV40 promoter (fragment): SV40 enhancer and early promoter
   9250..9385    +  rep_origin     SV40 ori: SV40 origin of replication
   9431..10027   +  CDS            PuroR (fragment): puromycin N-acetyltransferase; pac from Streptomyces; confers resistance to puromycin
  10076..10193   +  misc_feature   cPPT/CTS: central polypurine tract and central termination sequence of HIV-1
  10258..10324   +  CDS            small t antigen (fragment): SV40 (simian virus 40) small t antigen
