[The description below was written by a language model from this plasmid's Addgene catalogue record and pLannotate feature annotations shown in this document.]
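Description:
TFORF0275 is a third-generation-style, self-inactivating lentiviral expression plasmid built on the pLX_TRC317 backbone, carrying the human transcription factor TCF3 (also known as E2A/E47) as one member of a barcoded transcription factor ORF collection. It is propagated in E. coli through a high-copy ColE1/pUC-type origin with ampicillin selection via β-lactamase. An f1 origin and remnants of lac/T7/T3 cloning-vector sequences are also present in the bacterial portion. The depositor notes that the plasmid can recombine, as is common for LTR-containing vectors, and that the ORF was made by gene synthesis.

The viral genome is transcribed from an RSV promoter fused to a truncated HIV-1 5' LTR, followed by the Ψ packaging signal, a partial gag region and the RRE for Rev-dependent nuclear export. Downstream, an SV40 early promoter/origin region drives puromycin N-acetyltransferase for selection of transduced mammalian cells, and a cPPT/CTS element aids nuclear import of the reverse-transcribed genome. The strong constitutive EF-1α promoter then drives the TCF3 coding sequence, a bHLH protein that binds E-box motifs as dimers with tissue-specific partners to direct cell fate. A WPRE after the ORF enhances transcript expression, and the cassette ends in a ΔU3 3' LTR, with an SV40 polyadenylation signal just beyond it.

According to the record, each ORF in this collection is paired with a unique 24-bp barcode, although the barcode itself is not annotated in the feature table. The barcode allows the overexpressed factor to be identified by sequencing in pooled screens, such as directed differentiation experiments.
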