Addgene plasmid #142582: TFORF0275
Purpose: Lentiviral vector for overexpressing transcription factor ORFs with unique 24-bp barcodes. Barcodes facilitate identification of transcription factors in pooled screens.
Depositing lab: Feng Zhang. Depositing organization: Broad Institute. Publication: A transcription factor atlas of directed differentiation. Joung J, Ma S, Tay T, Geiger-Schuller KR, Kirchgatterer PC, Verdine VK, Guo B, Arias-Garcia MA, Allen WE, Singh A, Kuksenko O, Abudayyeh OO, Gootenberg JS, Fu Z, Macrae RK, Buenrostro JD, Regev A, Zhang F. Cell. 2023 Jan 5;186(1):209-229.e26. doi: 10.1016/j.cell.2022.11.026. PubMed 36608654.
Backbone
  Vector backbone: pLX_TRC317
  Backbone manufacturer: Broad Institute Genetic Perturbation Platform
  Backbone size w/o insert (bp): 8264
  Vector type: Mammalian Expression, Lentiviral
  Selectable markers: Puromycin
Growth in bacteria
  Bacterial resistance: Ampicillin, 100 μg/mL
  Growth temperature: 37°C
  Growth strain: NEB Stable
  Copy number: High Copy
Gene/Insert
  Gene/Insert name: TCF3
  Species: H. sapiens (human)
  Insert size (bp): 2066
  Entrez Gene: TCF3 (a.k.a. AGM8, AGM8A, AGM8B, E2A, E47, ITF1, TCF-3, VDIR, bHLHb21, p75)
  Promoter: EF1a
  Cloning method: Unknown
  Sequencing primers: 5′ GGGTGGAGACTGAAGTTAGGCCAG; 3′ CACATAGCGTAAAAGGAGCAACATAG
Terms and licenses: Academic/Nonprofit Terms; Industry Terms: Not Available to Industry
Depositor comments: NM_003200,XM_017027181,ENST00000262965,ENST00000611869 . The transcription factor ORF portion of this plasmid was synthesized by Genewiz. Please test multiple small colonies in case of plasmid recombination. To make this collection available in a timely manner, a portion of this collection was not fully sequenced by Addgene. If an Addgene verified full plasmid sequence is not available, please contact us prior to placing an order to request the full sequence.
How to cite: TFORF0275 was a gift from Feng Zhang (Addgene plasmid # 142582 ; http://n2t.net/addgene:142582 ; RRID:Addgene_142582)
