>Addgene plasmid #142582 | TFORF0275 | depositor partial sequence | sequence record 279884 | Insert
ACCGCCACCATGAACCAGCCGCAGAGGATGGCGCCTGTGGGCACAGACAAGGAGCTCAGTGACCTCCTGG
ACTTCAGCATGATGTTCCCGCTGCCTGTCACCAACGGGAAGGGCCGGCCCGCCTCCCTGGCCGGGGCGCA
GTTCGGAGGTTCAGGTCTTGAGGACCGGCCCAGCTCAGGCTCCTGGGGCAGCGGCGACCAGAGCAGCTCC
TCCTTTGACCCCAGCCGGACCTTCAGCGAGGGCACCCACTTCACTGAGTCGCACAGCAGCCTCTCTTCAT
CCACATTCCTGGGACCGGGACTCGGAGGCAAGAGCGGTGAGCGGGGCGCCTATGCCTCCTTCGGGAGAGA
CGCAGGCGTGGGCGGCCTGACTCAGGCTGGCTTCCTGTCAGGCGAGCTGGCCCTCAACAGCCCCGGGCCC
CTGTCCCCTTCGGGCATGAAGGGGACCTCCCAGTACTACCCCTCCTACTCCGGCAGCTCCCGGCGGAGAG
CGGCAGACGGCAGCCTAGACACGCAGCCCAAGAAGGTCCGGAAGGTCCCGCCGGGTCTTCCATCCTCGGT
GTACCCACCCAGCTCAGGTGAGGACTACGGCAGGGATGCCACCGCCTACCCGTCCGCCAAGACCCCCAGC
AGCACCTATCCCGCCCCCTTCTACGTGGCAGATGGCAGCCTGCACCCCTCAGCCGAGCTCTGGAGTCCCC
CGGGCCAGGCGGGCTTCGGGCCCATGCTGGGTGGGGGCTCATCCCCGCTGCCCCTCCCGCCCGGTAGCGG
CCCGGTGGGCAGCAGTGGAAGCAGCAGCACGTTTGGTGGCCTGCACCAGCACGAGCGTATGGGCTACCAG
CTGCATGGAGCAGAGGTGAACGGTGGGCTCCCATCTGCATCCTCCTTCTCCTCAGCCCCCGGAGCCACGT
ACGGCGGCGTCTCCAGCCACACGCCGCCTGTCAGCGGGGCCGACAGCCTCCTGGGCTCCCGAGGGACCAC
AGCTGGCAGCTCCGGGGATGCCCTCGGCAAAGCACTGGCCTCGATCTACTCCCCGGATCACTCAAGCAAT
AACTTCTCGTCCAGCCCTTCTACCCCCGTGGGCTCCCCCCAGGGCCTGGCAGGAACGTCACAGTGGCCTC
GAGCAGGAGCCCCCGGTGCCTTATCGCCCAGCTACGACGGGGGTCTCCACGGCCTGCAGAGTAAGATAGA
AGACCACCTGGACGAGGCCATCCACGTGCTCCGCAGCCACGCCGTGGGCACAGCCGGCGACATGCACACG
CTGCTGCCTGGCCACGGGGCGCTGGCCTCAGGTTTCACCGGCCCCATGTCACTGGGCGGGCGGCACGCAG
GCCTGGTTGGAGGCAGCCACCCCGAGGACGGCCTCGCAGGCAGCACCAGCCTCATGCACAACCACGCGGC
CCTCCCCAGCCAGCCAGGCACCCTCCCTGACCTGTCTCGGCCTCCCGACTCCTACAGTGGGCTAGGGCGA
GCAGGTGCCACGGCGGCCGCCAGCGAGATCAAGCGGGAGGAGAAGGAGGACGAGGAGAACACGTCAGCGG
CTGACCACTCGGAGGAGGAGAAGAAGGAGCTGAAGGCCCCCCGGGCCCGGACCAGCCCAGACGAGGACGA
GGACGACCTTCTCCCCCCAGAGCAGAAGGCCGAGCGGGAGAAGGAGCGCCGGGTGGCCAATAACGCCCGG
GAGCGGCTGCGGGTCCGTGACATCAACGAGGCCTTTAAGGAGCTGGGGCGCATGTGCCAACTGCACCTCA
ACAGCGAGAAGCCCCAGACCAAACTGCTCATCCTGCACCAGGCTGTCTCGGTCATCCTGAACTTGGAGCA
GCAAGTGCGAGAGCGGAACCTGAATCCCAAAGCAGCCTGTTTGAAACGGCGAGAAGAGGAAAAGGTGTCA
GGTGTGGTTGGAGACCCCCAGATGGTGCTTTCAGCTCCCCACCCAGGCCTGAGCGAAGCCCACAACCCCG
CCGGGCACATGTAGTAATGAACTAGTCCGTAACTTGAAAGTATTTCGATTTCTTGGCTTTATATATCTTG
TGGAAAGGACGATTTCTCGGAGAGGCGGCCGAGCCA
