>Addgene plasmid #142582 | TFORF0275 | depositor partial sequence | sequence record 279885 | Barcode
TTTCTCGGAGAGGCGGCCGAGCCA
